>Addgene plasmid #139865 | pLenti-X1-Neo-HA-SEC62 | addgene full sequence | sequence record 275669 | Addgene NGS Result
AGGTGGCACTTTTCGGGGAAATGTGCGCGGAACCCCTATTTGTTTATTTTTCTAAATACATTCAAATATG
TATCCGCTCATGAGACAATAACCCTGATAAATGCTTCAATAATATTGAAAAAGGAAGAGTATGAGTATTC
AACATTTCCGTGTCGCCCTTATTCCCTTTTTTGCGGCATTTTGCCTTCCTGTTTTTGCTCACCCAGAAAC
GCTGGTGAAAGTAAAAGATGCTGAAGATCAGTTGGGTGCACGAGTGGGTTACATCGAACTGGATCTCAAC
AGCGGTAAGATCCTTGAGAGTTTTCGCCCCGAAGAACGTTTTCCAATGATGAGCACTTTTAAAGTTCTGC
TATGTGGCGCGGTATTATCCCGTATTGACGCCGGGCAAGAGCAACTCGGTCGCCGCATACACTATTCTCA
GAATGACTTGGTTGAGTACTCACCAGTCACAGAAAAGCATCTTACGGATGGCATGACAGTAAGAGAATTA
TGCAGTGCTGCCATAACCATGAGTGATAACACTGCGGCCAACTTACTTCTGACAACGATCGGAGGACCGA
AGGAGCTAACCGCTTTTTTGCACAACATGGGGGATCATGTAACTCGCCTTGATCGTTGGGAACCGGAGCT
GAATGAAGCCATACCAAACGACGAGCGTGACACCACGATGCCTGTAGCAATGGCAACAACGTTGCGCAAA
CTATTAACTGGCGAACTACTTACTCTAGCTTCCCGGCAACAATTAATAGACTGGATGGAGGCGGATAAAG
TTGCAGGACCACTTCTGCGCTCGGCCCTTCCGGCTGGCTGGTTTATTGCTGATAAATCTGGAGCCGGTGA
GCGTGGGTCTCGCGGTATCATTGCAGCACTGGGGCCAGATGGTAAGCCCTCCCGTATCGTAGTTATCTAC
ACGACGGGGAGTCAGGCAACTATGGATGAACGAAATAGACAGATCGCTGAGATAGGTGCCTCACTGATTA
AGCATTGGTAACTGTCAGACCAAGTTTACTCATATATACTTTAGATTGATTTAAAACTTCATTTTTAATT
TAAAAGGATCTAGGTGAAGATCCTTTTTGATAATCTCATGACCAAAATCCCTTAACGTGAGTTTTCGTTC
CACTGAGCGTCAGACCCCGTAGAAAAGATCAAAGGATCTTCTTGAGATCCTTTTTTTCTGCGCGTAATCT
GCTGCTTGCAAACAAAAAAACCACCGCTACCAGCGGTGGTTTGTTTGCCGGATCAAGAGCTACCAACTCT
TTTTCCGAAGGTAACTGGCTTCAGCAGAGCGCAGATACCAAATACTGTTCTTCTAGTGTAGCCGTAGTTA
GGCCACCACTTCAAGAACTCTGTAGCACCGCCTACATACCTCGCTCTGCTAATCCTGTTACCAGTGGCTG
CTGCCAGTGGCGATAAGTCGTGTCTTACCGGGTTGGACTCAAGACGATAGTTACCGGATAAGGCGCAGCG
GTCGGGCTGAACGGGGGGTTCGTGCACACAGCCCAGCTTGGAGCGAACGACCTACACCGAACTGAGATAC
CTACAGCGTGAGCTATGAGAAAGCGCCACGCTTCCCGAAGGGAGAAAGGCGGACAGGTATCCGGTAAGCG
GCAGGGTCGGAACAGGAGAGCGCACGAGGGAGCTTCCAGGGGGAAACGCCTGGTATCTTTATAGTCCTGT
CGGGTTTCGCCACCTCTGACTTGAGCGTCGATTTTTGTGATGCTCGTCAGGGGGGCGGAGCCTATGGAAA
AACGCCAGCAACGCGGCCTTTTTACGGTTCCTGGCCTTTTGCTGGCCTTTTGCTCACATGTTCTTTCCTG
CGTTATCCCCTGATTCTGTGGATAACCGTATTACCGCCTTTGAGTGAGCTGATACCGCTCGCCGCAGCCG
AACGACCGAGCGCAGCGAGTCAGTGAGCGAGGAAGCGGAAGAGCGCCCAATACGCAAACCGCCTCTCCCC
GCGCGTTGGCCGATTCATTAATGCAGCTGGCACGACAGGTTTCCCGACTGGAAAGCGGGCAGTGAGCGCA
ACGCAATTAATGTGAGTTAGCTCACTCATTAGGCACCCCAGGCTTTACACTTTATGCTTCCGGCTCGTAT
GTTGTGTGGAATTGTGAGCGGATAACAATTTCACACAGGAAACAGCTATGACCATGATTACGCCAAGCGC
GCAATTAACCCTCACTAAAGGGAACAAAAGCTGGAGCTGCAAGCTTAATGTAGTCTTATGCAATACTCTT
GTAGTCTTGCAACATGGTAACGATGAGTTAGCAACATGCCTTACAAGGAGAGAAAAAGCACCGTGCATGC
CGATTGGTGGAAGTAAGGTGGTACGATCGTGCCTTATTAGGAAGGCAACAGACGGGTCTGACATGGATTG
GACGAACCACTGAATTGCCGCATTGCAGAGATATTGTATTTAAGTGCCTAGCTCGATACATAAACGGGTC
TCTCTGGTTAGACCAGATCTGAGCCTGGGAGCTCTCTGGCTAACTAGGGAACCCACTGCTTAAGCCTCAA
TAAAGCTTGCCTTGAGTGCTTCAAGTAGTGTGTGCCCGTCTGTTGTGTGACTCTGGTAACTAGAGATCCC
TCAGACCCTTTTAGTCAGTGTGGAAAATCTCTAGCAGTGGCGCCCGAACAGGGACTTGAAAGCGAAAGGG
AAACCAGAGGAGCTCTCTCGACGCAGGACTCGGCTTGCTGAAGCGCGCACGGCAAGAGGCGAGGGGCGGC
GACTGGTGAGTACGCCAAAAATTTTGACTAGCGGAGGCTAGAAGGAGAGAGATGGGTGCGAGAGCGTCAG
TATTAAGCGGGGGAGAATTAGATCGCGATGGGAAAAAATTCGGTTAAGGCCAGGGGGAAAGAAAAAATAT
AAATTAAAACATATAGTATGGGCAAGCAGGGAGCTAGAACGATTCGCAGTTAATCCTGGCCTGTTAGAAA
CATCAGAAGGCTGTAGACAAATACTGGGACAGCTACAACCATCCCTTCAGACAGGATCAGAAGAACTTAG
ATCATTATATAATACAGTAGCAACCCTCTATTGTGTGCATCAAAGGATAGAGATAAAAGACACCAAGGAA
GCTTTAGACAAGATAGAGGAAGAGCAAAACAAAAGTAAGACCACCGCACAGCAAGCGGCCGCTGATCTTC
AGACCTGGAGGAGGAGATATGAGGGACAATTGGAGAAGTGAATTATATAAATATAAAGTAGTAAAAATTG
AACCATTAGGAGTAGCACCCACCAAGGCAAAGAGAAGAGTGGTGCAGAGAGAAAAAAGAGCAGTGGGAAT
AGGAGCTTTGTTCCTTGGGTTCTTGGGAGCAGCAGGAAGCACTATGGGCGCAGCGTCAATGACGCTGACG
GTACAGGCCAGACAATTATTGTCTGGTATAGTGCAGCAGCAGAACAATTTGCTGAGGGCTATTGAGGCGC
AACAGCATCTGTTGCAACTCACAGTCTGGGGCATCAAGCAGCTCCAGGCAAGAATCCTGGCTGTGGAAAG
ATACCTAAAGGATCAACAGCTCCTGGGGATTTGGGGTTGCTCTGGAAAACTCATTTGCACCACTGCTGTG
CCTTGGAATGCTAGTTGGAGTAATAAATCTCTGGAACAGATTTGGAATCACACGACCTGGATGGAGTGGG
ACAGAGAAATTAACAATTACACAAGCTTAATACACTCCTTAATTGAAGAATCGCAAAACCAGCAAGAAAA
GAATGAACAAGAATTATTGGAATTAGATAAATGGGCAAGTTTGTGGAATTGGTTTAACATAACAAATTGG
CTGTGGTATATAAAATTATTCATAATGATAGTAGGAGGCTTGGTAGGTTTAAGAATAGTTTTTGCTGTAC
TTTCTATAGTGAATAGAGTTAGGCAGGGATATTCACCATTATCGTTTCAGACCCACCTCCCAACCCCGAG
GGGACCCGACAGGCCCGAAGGAATAGAAGAAGAAGGTGGAGAGAGAGACAGAGACAGATCCATTCGATTA
GTGAACGGATCTCGACGGTATCGGTTAACTTTTAAAAGAAAAGGGGGGATTGGGGGGTACAGTGCAGGGG
AAAGAATAGTAGACATAATAGCAACAGACATACAAACTAAAGAATTACAAAAACAAATTACAAAATTCAA
AATTTTATCGTCCAGTGTGGTGGAATTCTGCAGATATCAACAAGTTTGTACAAAAAAGCAGGCTCCACCA
TGGGAACCGACATTGATTATTGACTAGGCTTTTGCAAAAAGCTTTGCAAAGATGGATAAAGTTTTAAACA
GAGAGGAATCTTTGCAGCTAATGGACCTTCTAGGTCTTGAAAGGAGTGGGAATTGGCTCCGGTGCCCGTC
AGTGGGCAGAGCGCACATCGCCCACAGTCCCCGAGAAGTTGGGGGGAGGGGTCGGCAATTGAACCGGTGC
CTAGAGAAGGTGGCGCGGGGTAAACTGGGAAAGTGATGTCGTGTACTGGCTCCGCCTTTTTCCCGAGGGT
GGGGGAGAACCGTATATAAGTGCAGTAGTCGCCGTGAACGTTCTTTTTCGCAACGGGTTTGCCGCCAGAA
CACAGGTAAGTGCCGTGTGTGGTTCCCGCGGGCCTGGCCTCTTTACGGGTTATGGCCCTTGCGTGCCTTG
AATTACTTCCACCTGGCTGCAGTACGTGATTCTTGATCCCGAGCTTCGGGTTGGAAGTGGGTGGGAGAGT
TCGAGGCCTTGCGCTTAAGGAGCCCCTTCGCCTCGTGCTTGAGTTGAGGCCTGGCCTGGGCGCTGGGGCC
GCCGCGTGCGAATCTGGTGGCACCTTCGCGCCTGTCTCGCTGCTTTCGATAAGTCTCTAGCCATTTAAAA
TTTTTGATGACCTGCTGCGACGCTTTTTTTCTGGCAAGATAGTCTTGTAAATGCGGGCCAAGATCTGCAC
ACTGGTATTTCGGTTTTTGGGGCCGCGGGCGGCGACGGGGCCCGTGCGTCCCAGCGCACATGTTCGGCGA
GGCGGGGCCTGCGAGCGCGGCCACCGAGAATCGGACGGGGGTAGTCTCAAGCTGGCCGGCCTGCTCTGGT
GCCTGGCCTCGCGCCGCCGTGTATCGCCCCGCCCTGGGCGGCAAGGCTGGCCCGGTCGGCACCAGTTGCG
TGAGCGGAAAGATGGCCGCTTCCCGGCCCTGCTGCAGGGAGCTCAAAATGGAGGACGCGGCGCTCGGGAG
AGCGGGCGGGTGAGTCACCCACACAAAGGAAAAGGGCCTTTCCGTCCTCAGCCGTCGCTTCATGTGACTC
CACGGAGTACCGGGCGCCGTCCAGGCACCTCGATTAGTTCTCGAGCTTTTGGAGTACGTCGTCTTTAGGT
TGGGGGGAGGGGTTTTATGCGATGGAGTTTCCCCACACTGAGTGGGTGGAGACTGAAGTTAGGCCAGCTT
GGCACTTGATGTAATTCTCCTTGGAATTTGCCCTTTTTGAGTTTGGATCTTGGTTCATTCTCAAGCCTCA
GACAGTGGTTCAAAGTTTTTTTCTTCCATTTCAGGTGTCGTGAGGAATTAGCTTGGTACTAATACGACTC
ACTATAGGGAGACCCAAGCTGGCTAGGTAAGCTTGGTACCGAGCTCGGATCCATGTACCCATACGATGTT
CCAGATTACGCTGGTGGATCTGGAGGTTCTGGTGGAATGGCGGAACGCAGGAGACACAAGAAGCGGATCC
AGGAAGTTGGTGAACCATCTAAAGAAGAGAAGGCTGTGGCCAAGTATCTTCGATTCAACTGTCCAACAAA
GTCCACCAATATGATGGGTCACCGGGTTGATTATTTTATTGCTTCAAAAGCAGTGGACTGTCTTTTGGAT
TCAAAGTGGGCAAAGGCCAAGAAAGGAGAGGAAGCTTTATTTACAACCAGGGAGTCTGTGGTTGACTACT
GCAACAGGCTTTTAAAGAAGCAGTTTTTTCACCGAGCCCTAAAAGTAATGAAAATGAAATATGATAAAGA
CATAAAGAAAGAAAAAGATAAAGGAAAAGCTGAAAGTGGAAAAGAAGAAGATAAAAAGAGCAAGAAAGAA
AATATAAAGGATGAGAAGACAAAAAAAGAAAAAGAGAAAAAAAAAGATGGTGAAAAGGAAGAATCCAAAA
AGGAGGAAACTCCAGGAACTCCTAAAAAGAAGGAAACTAAGAAAAAATTCAAACTTGAGCCACATGATGA
TCAGGTTTTTCTGGATGGAAATGAGGTGTATGTATGGATCTATGACCCAGTTCACTTTAAAACATTTGTC
ATGGGATTAATTCTTGTGATTGCAGTAATAGCGGCCACCCTCTTCCCCCTTTGGCCAGCAGAAATGAGAG
TAGGTGTTTATTACCTCAGTGTGGGTGCAGGCTGTTTTGTAGCCAGTATTCTTCTCCTTGCTGTTGCTCG
ATGCATTCTATTTCTCATCATTTGGCTCATAACTGGAGGAAGGCACCACTTTTGGTTCTTGCCAAATCTG
ACTGCTGATGTGGGCTTCATTGACTCCTTCAGGCCTCTGTACACACATGAATACAAAGGACCAAAAGCAG
ACTTAAAGAAAGATGAGAAGTCTGAAACCAAAAAGCAACAGAAGTCCGACAGTGAGGAAAAGTCAGACAG
TGAGAAAAAGGAAGATGAGGAGGGGAAAGTAGGACCAGGAAATCATGGAACAGAAGGCTCGGGGGGAGAA
CGGCATTCAGACACGGACAGTGACAGGAGGGAAGATGATCGATCCCAGCACAGTAGTGGAAATGGAAATG
ATTTTGAAATGATAACAAAAGAGGAACTGGAACAGCAAACAGATGGGGATTGTGAAGAGGATGAGGAAGA
GGAAAATGATGGAGAAACACCTAAATCTTCACATGAAAAATCATAATCTAGACCCAGCTTTCTTGTACAA
AGTGGTTGATATCCAGCACAGTGGCGGCCGCTCGACAATCAACCTCTGGATTACAAAATTTGTGAAAGAT
TGACTGGTATTCTTAACTATGTTGCTCCTTTTACGCTATGTGGATACGCTGCTTTAATGCCTTTGTATCA
TGCTATTGCTTCCCGTATGGCTTTCATTTTCTCCTCCTTGTATAAATCCTGGTTGCTGTCTCTTTATGAG
GAGTTGTGGCCCGTTGTCAGGCAACGTGGCGTGGTGTGCACTGTGTTTGCTGACGCAACCCCCACTGGTT
GGGGCATTGCCACCACCTGTCAGCTCCTTTCCGGGACTTTCGCTTTCCCCCTCCCTATTGCCACGGCGGA
ACTCATCGCCGCCTGCCTTGCCCGCTGCTGGACAGGGGCTCGGCTGTTGGGCACTGACAATTCCGTGGTG
TTGTCGGGGAAGCTGACGTCCTTTCCATGGCTGCTCGCCTGTGTTGCCACCTGGATTCTGCGCGGGACGT
CCTTCTGCTACGTCCCTTCGGCCCTCAATCCAGCGGACCTTCCTTCCCGCGGCCTGCTGCCGGCTCTGCG
GCCTCTTCCGCGTCTTCGCCTTCGCCCTCAGACGAGTCGGATCTCCCTTTGGGCCGCCTCCCCGCCTGGA
CCTGCAGGATTCTGCAGATATCCGGACTAGTGATCTAATTCTACCGGGTAGGGGAGGCGCTTTTCCCAAG
GCAGTCTGGAGCATGCGCTTTAGCAGCCCCGCTGGGCACTTGGCGCTACACAAGTGGCCTCTGGCCTCGC
ACACATTCCACATCCACCGGTAGGCGCCAACCGGCTCCGTTCTTTGGTGGCCCCTTCGCGCCACCTTCTA
CTCCTCCCCTAGTCAGGAAGTTCCCCCCCGCCCCGCAGCTCGCGTCGTGCAGGACGTGACAAATGGAAGT
AGCACGTCTCACTAGTCTCGTGCAGATGGACAGCACCGCTGAGCAATGGAAGCGGGTAGGCCTTTGGGGC
AGCGGCCAATAGCAGCTTTGCTCCTTCGCTTTCTGGGCTCAGAGGCTGGGAAGGGGTGGGTCCGGGGGCG
GGCTCAGGGGCGGGCTCAGGGGCGGGGCGGGCGCCCGAAGGTCCTCCGGAGGCCCGGCATTCTGCACGCT
TCAAAAGCGCACGTCTGCCGCGCTGTTCTCCTCTTCCTCATCTCCGGGCCTTTCGACCTGCAGCCAATAT
GGGATCGGCCATTGAACAAGATGGATTGCACGCAGGTTCTCCGGCCGCTTGGGTGGAGAGGCTATTCGGC
TATGACTGGGCACAACAGACAATCGGCTGCTCTGATGCCGCCGTGTTCCGGCTGTCAGCGCAGGGGCGCC
CGGTTCTTTTTGTCAAGACCGACCTGTCCGGTGCCCTGAATGAACTGCAGGACGAGGCAGCGCGGCTATC
GTGGCTGGCCACGACGGGCGTTCCTTGCGCAGCTGTGCTCGACGTTGTCACTGAAGCGGGAAGGGACTGG
CTGCTATTGGGCGAAGTGCCGGGGCAGGATCTCCTGTCATCTCACCTTGCTCCTGCCGAGAAAGTATCCA
TCATGGCTGATGCAATGCGGCGGCTGCATACGCTTGATCCGGCTACCTGCCCATTCGACCACCAAGCGAA
ACATCGCATCGAGCGAGCACGTACTCGGATGGAAGCCGGTCTTGTCGATCAGGATGATCTGGACGAAGAG
CATCAGGGGCTCGCGCCAGCCGAACTGTTCGCCAGGCTCAAGGCGCGCATGCCCGACGGCGAGGATCTCG
TCGTGACCCATGGCGATGCCTGCTTGCCGAATATCATGGTGGAAAATGGCCGCTTTTCTGGATTCATCGA
CTGTGGCCGGCTGGGTGTGGCGGACCGCTATCAGGACATAGCGTTGGCTACCCGTGATATTGCTGAAGAG
CTTGGCGGCGAATGGGCTGACCGCTTCCTCGTGCTTTACGGTATCGCCGCTCCCGATTCGCAGCGCATCG
CCTTCTATCGCCTTCTTGACGAGTTCTTCTGAACGCGTCGCCCGCCCCACGACCCGCAGCGCCCGACCGA
AAGGAGCGCACGACCCCATGCATCTCGAGGGCCCGGTACCTTTAAGACCAATGACTTACAAGGCAGCTGT
AGATCTTAGCCACTTTTTAAAAGAAAAGGGGGGACTGGAAGGGCTAGCTCACTCCCAACGAAGACAAGAT
CTGCTTTTTGCTTGTACTGGGTCTCTCTGGTTAGACCAGATCTGAGCCTGGGAGCTCTCTGGCTAACTAG
GGAACCCACTGCTTAAGCCTCAATAAAGCTTGCCTTGAGTGCTTCAAGTAGTGTGTGCCCGTCTGTTGTG
TGACTCTGGTAACTAGAGATCCCTCAGACCCTTTTAGTCAGTGTGGAAAATCTCTAGCAGTAGTAGTTCA
TGTCATCTTATTATTCAGTATTTATAACTTGCAAAGAAATGAATATCAGAGAGTGAGAGGAACTTGTTTA
TTGCAGCTTATAATGGTTACAAATAAAGCAATAGCATCACAAATTTCACAAATAAAGCATTTTTTTCACT
GCATTCTAGTTGTGGTTTGTCCAAACTCATCAATGTATCTTATCATGTCTGGCTCTAGCTATCCCGCCCC
TAACTCCGCCCATCCCGCCCCTAACTCCGCCCAGTTCCGCCCATTCTCCGCCCCATGGCTGACTAATTTT
TTTTATTTATGCAGAGGCCGAGGCCGCCTCGGCCTCTGAGCTATTCCAGAAGTAGTGAGGAGGCTTTTTT
GGAGGCCTAGGGACGTACCCAATTCGCCCTATAGTGAGTCGTATTACGCGCGCTCACTGGCCGTCGTTTT
ACAACGTCGTGACTGGGAAAACCCTGGCGTTACCCAACTTAATCGCCTTGCAGCACATCCCCCTTTCGCC
AGCTGGCGTAATAGCGAAGAGGCCCGCACCGATCGCCCTTCCCAACAGTTGCGCAGCCTGAATGGCGAAT
GGG
[124 nt withheld, positions 9804-9927]
C
[91 nt withheld, positions 9929-10019]
A
[49 nt withheld, positions 10021-10069]
CCTTTGACGTTGGAGTCCACGTTCTTT
[37 nt withheld, positions 10097-10133]
ACCCTATCTCGGTCTATTCTTTTGATTTATAAGGGATTTTGCCGATTTCGGCCTATTGGTTAAAAAATGA
GCTGATTTAACAAAAATTTAACGCGAATTTTAACAAAATATTAACGCTTACAATTT
Features (pLannotate 1.2.2; 33 found; start..end, strand, type, name):
     26..130     +  promoter       AmpR promoter: bla
    131..991     +  CDS            AmpR: β-lactamase; bla; confers resistance to ampicillin, carbenicillin, and related antibiotics
   1162..1750    +  rep_origin     ori: high-copy-number ColE1/pMB1/pBR322/pUC origin of replication
   1933..2025    +  CDS            lacI (fragment): lac repressor; lacI; The lac repressor binds to the lac operator to inhibit transcription in E. coli. This inhibition can be relieved by adding lactose or isopropyl-β-D-thiogalactopyranoside (IPTG).
   2038..2059    +  protein_bind   CAP binding site: CAP binding activates transcription in the presence of cAMP. E. coli catabolite activator protein
   2074..2104    +  promoter       lac promoter: promoter for the E. coli lac operon
   2112..2128    +  protein_bind   lac operator: The lac repressor binds to the lac operator to inhibit transcription in E. coli. This inhibition can be relieved by adding lactose or isopropyl-β-D-thiogalactopyranoside (IPTG). lac repressor encoded by lacI
   2173..2191    +  promoter       T3 promoter: promoter for bacteriophage T3 RNA polymerase
   2219..2445    +  promoter       RSV promoter: Rous sarcoma virus enhancer/promoter
   2446..2626    +  LTR            5' LTR (truncated): truncated 5' long terminal repeat (LTR) from HIV-1
   2673..2798    +  misc_feature   HIV-1 Ψ: packaging signal of human immunodeficiency virus type 1
   2782..3145    +  CDS            HIV-1 gag (fragment): gag protein from human immunodeficiency virus 1; gag
   3291..3524    +  misc_feature   RRE: The Rev response element (RRE) of HIV-1 allows for Rev-dependent mRNA export from the nucleus to the cytoplasm.
   3901..4001    +  CDS            Rev (fragment): human immunodeficiency virus 1 (HIV-1) Rev protein; rev; enhances nuclear export of unspliced and incompletely spliced viral mRNAs
   4020..4136    +  misc_feature   cPPT/CTS: central polypurine tract and central termination sequence of HIV-1
   4170..4194    +  protein_bind   attB1: mutant version of attB; recombination site for the Gateway® BP reaction BP Clonase™
   4209..4227    +  enhancer       CMV enhancer (fragment): human cytomegalovirus immediate early enhancer
   4252..4318    +  CDS            small t antigen (fragment): SV40 (simian virus 40) small t antigen
   4325..5503    +  promoter       EF-1α promoter: strong constitutive promoter for human elongation factor EF-1α
   5520..5538    +  promoter       T7 promoter: promoter for bacteriophage T7 RNA polymerase
   5586..5612    +  CDS            3xHA (fragment): three tandem HA epitope tags
   5637..6833    +  CDS            SEC62: SEC62_HUMAN - Also known as TLOC1. Experimental evidence at protein level: Swiss-Prot protein existence level 1. Mediates post-translational transport of precursor polypeptides across endoplasmic reticulum (ER). Proposed to act as a targeting receptor for small presecretory proteins containing short and apolar signal peptides. Targets and properly positions newly synthesized presecretory proteins into the SEC61 channel-forming translocon complex, triggering channel opening for polypeptide translocation to the ER lumen. From Homo sapiens (Human).
   6842..6866    -  protein_bind   attB2: mutant version of attB; recombination site for the Gateway® BP reaction BP Clonase™
   6897..7485    +  misc_feature   WPRE: woodchuck hepatitis virus posttranscriptional regulatory element
   7536..8035    +  promoter       PGK promoter: mouse phosphoglycerate kinase 1 promoter
   8049..8852    +  CDS            NeoR/KanR: aminoglycoside phosphotransferase from Tn5; aph(3')-II (or nptII); confers resistance to neomycin, kanamycin, and G418 (Geneticin®)
   8926..9063    +  CDS            nef (fragment): NEF_HV1LA - Experimental evidence at protein level: Swiss-Prot protein existence level 1. Extracellular Nef protein targets CD4(+) T-lymphocytes for apoptosis by interacting with CXCR4 surface receptors. From Human immunodeficiency virus type 1 group M subtype B (isolate Lai) (HIV-1).
   9049..9229    +  LTR            5' LTR (truncated): truncated 5' long terminal repeat (LTR) from HIV-1
   9301..9422    +  polyA_signal   SV40 poly(A) signal: SV40 polyadenylation signal
   9462..9597    +  rep_origin     SV40 ori: SV40 origin of replication
   9618..9636    -  promoter       T7 promoter: promoter for bacteriophage T7 RNA polymerase
   9644..9799    +  CDS            lacZα (fragment): LacZα fragment of β-galactosidase; lacZ fragment
   9804..10232   +  rep_origin     f1 ori (sequence partly withheld): f1 bacteriophage origin of replication; arrow indicates direction of (+) strand synthesis
