[The description below was written by a language model from this plasmid's Addgene catalogue record and pLannotate feature annotations shown in this document.]
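Description:
pLenti-X1-Neo-HA-SEC62 is a 10,259 nt lentiviral transfer plasmid built on the pLenti-X1-Neo backbone for expression of human SEC62 carrying an N-terminal HA epitope tag. In bacteria it is maintained as a high-copy plasmid through a ColE1/pUC-type origin and selected with ampicillin via the bla gene; an f1 origin and remnants of a lac/lacZα cloning region are also present in the backbone.

The viral portion has the layout of a third-generation HIV-1 vector. An RSV promoter replaces the U3 region of a truncated 5' LTR to drive genomic RNA synthesis in packaging cells, followed by the Ψ packaging signal with a gag fragment, the Rev response element for Rev-dependent nuclear export, and the cPPT/CTS that aids nuclear import of the reverse-transcribed genome. A second truncated LTR, annotated by the software as a 5' LTR but sitting at the 3' end, closes the genome ahead of an SV40 polyadenylation signal and SV40 origin.

Between Gateway attB1 and attB2 sites lies the expression cassette: the constitutive human EF-1α promoter, a short HA-encoding segment (annotated as a fragment of a 3xHA tag), and the SEC62 coding sequence, which the record says was inserted by Gibson cloning. A WPRE downstream enhances transcript stability and expression. A separate mouse PGK promoter drives NeoR, allowing G418 selection of transduced mammalian cells.

SEC62 is an ER membrane protein involved in post-translational translocation through the SEC61 channel. The plasmid was deposited in connection with a genome-wide ER-phagy screen, and it suits stable expression with HA-based detection or pulldown.
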