Addgene plasmid #139865: pLenti-X1-Neo-HA-SEC62
Purpose: Lentiviral expression of HA-tagged human SEC62
Depositing lab: Jacob Corn. Depositing organization: ETH Zurich (Swiss Federal Institute of Technology). Publication: A Genome-wide ER-phagy Screen Highlights Key Roles of Mitochondrial Metabolism and ER-Resident UFMylation. Liang JR, Lingeman E, Luong T, Ahmed S, Muhar M, Nguyen T, Olzmann JA, Corn JE. Cell. 2020 Mar 19;180(6):1160-1177.e20. doi: 10.1016/j.cell.2020.02.017. Epub 2020 Mar 10. PubMed 32160526.
Backbone
  Vector backbone: pLenti-X1-Neo
  Vector type: Lentiviral
  Selectable markers: Neomycin (select with G418)
Growth in bacteria
  Bacterial resistance: Ampicillin, 100 μg/mL
  Growth temperature: 37°C
  Growth strain: NEB Stable
  Copy number: High Copy
Gene/Insert
  Gene/Insert name: SEC62
  Species: H. sapiens (human)
  Entrez Gene: SEC62 (a.k.a. Dtrp1, HTP1, TLOC1, TP-1)
  Tag / fusion protein: HA (N terminal on insert)
  Cloning method: Gibson Cloning
Terms and licenses: Academic/Nonprofit Terms; Industry Terms: Not Available to Industry
How to cite: pLenti-X1-Neo-HA-SEC62 was a gift from Jacob Corn (Addgene plasmid # 139865 ; http://n2t.net/addgene:139865 ; RRID:Addgene_139865)
